>Addgene plasmid #116148 | pHAGE-BRAF-G464V | addgene full sequence | sequence record 250587 | Addgene NGS Result
AGCGGCCCTGCAGATATCAACAAGTTTGTACAAAAAAGCAGGCACCATGGCGGCGCTGAGCGGTGGCGGT
GGTGGCGGCGCGGAGCCGGGCCAGGCTCTGTTCAACGGGGACATGGAGCCCGAGGCCGGCGCCGGCGCCG
GCGCCGCGGCCTCTTCGGCTGCGGACCCTGCCATTCCGGAGGAGGTGTGGAATATCAAACAAATGATTAA
GTTGACACAGGAACATATAGAGGCCCTATTGGACAAATTTGGTGGGGAGCATAATCCACCATCAATATAT
CTGGAGGCCTATGAAGAATACACCAGCAAGCTAGATGCACTCCAACAAAGAGAACAACAGTTATTGGAAT
CTCTGGGGAACGGAACTGATTTTTCTGTTTCTAGCTCTGCATCAATGGATACCGTTACATCTTCTTCCTC
TTCTAGCCTTTCAGTGCTACCTTCATCTCTTTCAGTTTTTCAAAATCCCACAGATGTGGCACGGAGCAAC
CCCAAGTCACCACAAAAACCTATCGTTAGAGTCTTCCTGCCCAACAAACAGAGGACAGTGGTACCTGCAA
GGTGTGGAGTTACAGTCCGAGACAGTCTAAAGAAAGCACTGATGATGAGAGGTCTAATCCCAGAGTGCTG
TGCTGTTTACAGAATTCAGGATGGAGAGAAGAAACCAATTGGTTGGGACACTGATATTTCCTGGCTTACT
GGAGAAGAATTGCATGTGGAAGTGTTGGAGAATGTTCCACTTACAACACACAACTTTGTACGAAAAACGT
TTTTCACCTTAGCATTTTGTGACTTTTGTCGAAAGCTGCTTTTCCAGGGTTTCCGCTGTCAAACATGTGG
TTATAAATTTCACCAGCGTTGTAGTACAGAAGTTCCACTGATGTGTGTTAATTATGACCAACTTGATTTG
CTGTTTGTCTCCAAGTTCTTTGAACACCACCCAATACCACAGGAAGAGGCGTCCTTAGCAGAGACTGCCC
TAACATCTGGATCATCCCCTTCCGCACCCGCCTCGGACTCTATTGGGCCCCAAATTCTCACCAGTCCGTC
TCCTTCAAAATCCATTCCAATTCCACAGCCCTTCCGACCAGCAGATGAAGATCATCGAAATCAATTTGGG
CAACGAGACCGATCCTCATCAGCTCCCAATGTGCATATAAACACAATAGAACCTGTCAATATTGATGACT
TGATTAGAGACCAAGGATTTCGTGGTGATGGAGGATCAACCACAGGTTTGTCTGCTACCCCCCCTGCCTC
ATTACCTGGCTCACTAACTAACGTGAAAGCCTTACAGAAATCTCCAGGACCTCAGCGAGAAAGGAAGTCA
TCTTCATCCTCAGAAGACAGGAATCGAATGAAAACACTTGGTAGACGGGACTCGAGTGATGATTGGGAGA
TTCCTGATGGGCAGATTACAGTGGGACAAAGAATTGTATCTGGATCATTTGGAACAGTCTACAAGGGAAA
GTGGCATGGTGATGTGGCAGTGAAAATGTTGAATGTGACAGCACCTACACCTCAGCAGTTACAAGCCTTC
AAAAATGAAGTAGGAGTACTCAGGAAAACACGACATGTGAATATCCTACTCTTCATGGGCTATTCCACAA
AGCCACAACTGGCTATTGTTACCCAGTGGTGTGAGGGCTCCAGCTTGTATCACCATCTCCATATCATTGA
GACCAAATTTGAGATGATCAAACTTATAGATATTGCACGACAGACTGCACAGGGCATGGATTACTTACAC
GCCAAGTCAATCATCCACAGAGACCTCAAGAGTAATAATATATTTCTTCATGAAGACCTCACAGTAAAAA
TAGGTGATTTTGGTCTAGCTACAGTGAAATCTCGATGGAGTGGGTCCCATCAGTTTGAACAGTTGTCTGG
ATCCATTTTGTGGATGGCACCAGAAGTCATCAGAATGCAAGATAAAAATCCATACAGCTTTCAGTCAGAT
GTATATGCATTTGGAATTGTTCTGTATGAATTGATGACTGGACAGTTACCTTATTCAAACATCAACAACA
GGGACCAGATAATTTTTATGGTGGGACGAGGATACCTGTCTCCAGATCTCAGTAAGGTACGGAGTAACTG
TCCAAAAGCCATGAAGAGATTAATGGCAGAGTGCCTCAAAAAGAAAAGAGATGAGAGACCACTCTTTCCC
CAAATTCTCGCCTCTATTGAGCTGCTGGCCCGCTCATTGCCAAAAATTCACCGCAGTGCATCAGAACCCT
CCTTGAATCGGGCTGGTTTCCAAACAGAGGATTTTAGTCTATATGCTTGTGCTTCTCCAAAAACACCCAT
CCAGGCAGGGGGATATGGTGCGTTTCCTGTCCACTAGAACCCAGCTTTCTTGTACAAAGTGGTGATATCC
AATTAACCCTCACTAAAGGATTTAAGTAAAGTGTAGAGATAAGCCCTATAGTGAGTCGTATTACCACCCA
ACTTTTCTATACAAAGTGGTTGATATCCAGCACAGTGGCGGCCGCTCGAGTCTAGAGGGCCCGCGGTTCG
AAGGTAAGCCTATCCCTAACCCTCTCCTCGGTCTCGATTCTACGCGTACCGGTTAGTAATGAGATCCCTC
CCCCCCCCCTAACGTTACTGGCCGAAGCCGCTTGGAATAAGGCCGGTGTGCGTTTGTCTATATGTTATTT
TCCACCATATTGCCGTCTTTTGGCAATGTGAGGGCCCGGAAACCTGGCCCTGTCTTCTTGACGAGCATTC
CTAGGGGTCTTTCCCCTCTCGCCAAAGGAATGCAAGGTCTGTTGAATGTCGTGAAGGAAGCAGTTCCTCT
GGAAGCTTCTTGAAGACAAACAACGTCTGTAGCGACCCTTTGCAGGCAGCGGAACCCCCCACCTGGCGAC
AGGTGCCTCTGCGGCCAAAAGCCACGTGTATAAGATACACCTGCAAAGGCGGCACAACCCCAGTGCCACG
TTGTGAGTTGGATAGTTGTGGAAAGAGTCAAATGGCTCTCCTCAAGCGTATTCAACAAGGGGCTGAAGGA
TGCCCAGAAGGTACCCCATTGTATGGGATCTGATCTGGGGCCTCGGTGCACATGCTTTACATGTGTTTAG
TCGAGGTTAAAAAAACGTCTAGGCCCCCCGAACCACGGGGACGTGGTTTTCCTTTGAAAAACACGATGAT
AATATGGCCACACATATGACCGAGTACAAGCCCACGGTGCGCCTCGCCACCCGCGACGACGTCCCCAGGG
CCGTACGCACCCTCGCCGCCGCGTTCGCCGACTACCCCGCCACGCGCCACACCGTCGATCCGGACCGCCA
CATCGAGCGGGTCACCGAGCTGCAAGAACTCTTCCTCACGCGCGTCGGGCTCGACATCGGCAAGGTGTGG
GTCGCGGACGACGGCGCCGCGGTGGCGGTCTGGACCACGCCGGAGAGCGTCGAAGCGGGGGCGGTGTTCG
CCGAGATCGGCCCGCGCATGGCCGAGTTGAGCGGTTCCCGGCTGGCCGCGCAGCAACAGATGGAAGGCCT
CCTGGCGCCGCACCGGCCCAAGGAGCCCGCGTGGTTCCTGGCCACCGTCGGCGTCTCGCCCGACCACCAG
GGCAAGGGTCTGGGCAGCGCCGTCGTGCTCCCCGGAGTGGAGGCGGCCGAGCGCGCCGGGGTGCCCGCCT
TCCTGGAGACCTCCGCGCCCCGCAACCTCCCCTTCTACGAGCGGCTCGGCTTCACCGTCACCGCCGACGT
CGAGGTGCCCGAAGGACCGCGCACCTGGTGCATGACCCGCAAGCCCGGTGCCTAAATCGATAGATCCTAA
TCAACCTCTGGATTACAAAATTTGTGAAAGATTGACTGGTATTCTTAACTATGTTGCTCCTTTTACGCTA
TGTGGATACGCTGCTTTAATGCCTTTGTATCATGCTATTGCTTCCCGTATGGCTTTCATTTTCTCCTCCT
TGTATAAATCCTGGTTGCTGTCTCTTTATGAGGAGTTGTGGCCCGTTGTCAGGCAACGTGGCGTGGTGTG
CACTGTGTTTGCTGACGCAACCCCCACTGGTTGGGGCATTGCCACCACCTGTCAGCTCCTTTCCGGGACT
TTCGCTTTCCCCCTCCCTATTGCCACGGCGGAACTCATCGCCGCCTGCCTTGCCCGCTGCTGGACAGGGG
CTCGGCTGTTGGGCACTGACAATTCCGTGGTGTTGTCGGGGAAATCATCGTCCTTTCCTTGGCTGCTCGC
CTGTGTTGCCACCTGGATTCTGCGCGGGACGTCCTTCTGCTACGTCCCTTCGGCCCTCAATCCAGCGGAC
CTTCCTTCCCGCGGCCTGCTGCCGGCTCTGCGGCCTCTTCCGCGTCTTCGCCTTCGCCCTCAGACGAGTC
GGATCTCCCTTTGGGCCGCCTCCCCGCCTGAGATCCTTTAAGACCAATGACTTACAAGGCAGCTGTAGAT
CTTAGCCACTTTTTAAAAGAAAAGGGGGGACTGGAAGGGCTAATTCACTCCCAACGAAGACAAGATCTGC
TTTTTGCTTGTACTGGGTCTCTCTGGTTAGACCAGATCTGAGCCTGGGAGCTCTCTGGCTAACTAGGGAA
CCCACTGCTTAAGCCTCAATAAAGCTTGCCTTGAGTGCTTCAAGTAGTGTGTGCCCGTCTGTTGTGTGAC
TCTGGTAACTAGAGATCCCTCAGACCCTTTTAGTCAGTGTGGAAAATCTCTAGCAGTAGTAGTTCATGTC
ATCTTATTATTCAGTATTTATAACTTGCAAAGAAATGAATATCAGAGAGTGAGAGGCCCGGGTTAATTAA
GGAAAGGGCTAGATCATTCTTGAAGACGAAAGGGCCTCGTGATACGCCTATTTTTATAGGTTAATGTCAT
GATAATAATGGTTTCTTAGACGTCAGGTGGCACTTTTCGGGGAAATGTGCGCGGAACCCCTATTTGTTTA
TTTTTCTAAATACATTCAAATATGTATCCGCTCATGAGACAATAACCCTGATAAATGCTTCAATAATATT
GAAAAAGGAAGAGTATGAGTATTCAACATTTCCGTGTCGCCCTTATTCCCTTTTTTGCGGCATTTTGCCT
TCCTGTTTTTGCTCACCCAGAAACGCTGGTGAAAGTAAAAGATGCTGAAGATCAGTTGGGTGCACGAGTG
GGTTACATCGAACTGGATCTCAACAGCGGTAAGATCCTTGAGAGTTTTCGCCCCGAAGAACGTTTTCCAA
TGATGAGCACTTTTAAAGTTCTGCTATGTGGCGCGGTATTATCCCGTGTTGACGCCGGGCAAGAGCAACT
CGGTCGCCGCATACACTATTCTCAGAATGACTTGGTTGAGTACTCACCAGTCACAGAAAAGCATCTTACG
GATGGCATGACAGTAAGAGAATTATGCAGTGCTGCCATAACCATGAGTGATAACACTGCGGCCAACTTAC
TTCTGACAACGATCGGAGGACCGAAGGAGCTAACCGCTTTTTTGCACAACATGGGGGATCATGTAACTCG
CCTTGATCGTTGGGAACCGGAGCTGAATGAAGCCATACCAAACGACGAGCGTGACACCACGATGCCTGTA
GCAATGGCAACAACGTTGCGCAAACTATTAACTGGCGAACTACTTACTCTAGCTTCCCGGCAACAATTAA
TAGACTGGATGGAGGCGGATAAAGTTGCAGGACCACTTCTGCGCTCGGCCCTTCCGGCTGGCTGGTTTAT
TGCTGATAAATCTGGAGCCGGTGAGCGTGGGTCTCGCGGTATCATTGCAGCACTGGGGCCAGATGGTAAG
CCCTCCCGTATCGTAGTTATCTACACGACGGGGAGTCAGGCAACTATGGATGAACGAAATAGACAGATCG
CTGAGATAGGTGCCTCACTGATTAAGCATTGGTAACTGTCAGACCAAGTTTACTCATATATACTTTAGAT
TGATTTAAAACTTCATTTTTAATTTAAAAGGATCTAGGTGAAGATCCTTTTTGATAATCTCATGACCAAA
ATCCCTTAACGTGAGTTTTCGTTCCACTGAGCGTCAGACCCCGTAGAAAAGATCAAAGGATCTTCTTGAG
ATCCTTTTTTTCTGCGCGTAATCTGCTGCTTGCAAACAAAAAAACCACCGCTACCAGCGGTGGTTTGTTT
GCCGGATCAAGAGCTACCAACTCTTTTTCCGAAGGTAACTGGCTTCAGCAGAGCGCAGATACCAAATACT
GTTCTTCTAGTGTAGCCGTAGTTAGGCCACCACTTCAAGAACTCTGTAGCACCGCCTACATACCTCGCTC
TGCTAATCCTGTTACCAGTGGCTGCTGCCAGTGGCGATAAGTCGTGTCTTACCGGGTTGGACTCAAGACG
ATAGTTACCGGATAAGGCGCAGCGGTCGGGCTGAACGGGGGGTTCGTGCACACAGCCCAGCTTGGAGCGA
ACGACCTACACCGAACTGAGATACCTACAGCGTGAGCTATGAGAAAGCGCCACGCTTCCCGAAGGGAGAA
AGGCGGACAGGTATCCGGTAAGCGGCAGGGTCGGAACAGGAGAGCGCACGAGGGAGCTTCCAGGGGGAAA
CGCCTGGTATCTTTATAGTCCTGTCGGGTTTCGCCACCTCTGACTTGAGCGTCGATTTTTGTGATGCTCG
TCAGGGGGGCGGAGCCTATGGAAAAACGCCAGCAACGCGGCCTTTTTACGGTTCCTGGCCTTTTGCTGGC
CTTTTGCTCACATGTTCTTTCCTGCGTTATCCCCTGATTCTGTGGATAACCGTATTACCGCCTTTGAGTG
AGCTGATACCGCTCGCCGCAGCCGAACGACCGAGCGCAGCGAGTCAGTGAGCGAGGAAGCGGAAGAGCGC
CCAATACGCAAACCGCCTCTCCCCGCGCGTTGGCCGATTCATTAATGCAGCAAGCTCATGGCTGACTAAT
TTTTTTTATTTATGCAGAGGCCGAGGCCGCCTCGGCCTCTGAGCTATTCCAGAAGTAGTGAGGAGGCTTT
TTTGGAGGCCTAGGCTTTTGCAAAAAGCTCCCCGTGGCACGACAGGTTTCCCGACTGGAAAGCGGGCAGT
GAGCGCAACGCAATTAATGTGAGTTAGCTCACTCATTAGGCACCCCAGGCTTTACACTTTATGCTTCCGG
CTCGTATGTTGTGTGGAATTGTGAGCGGATAACAATTTCACACAGGAAACAGCTATGACATGATTACGAA
TTTCACAAATAAAGCATTTTTTTCACTGCATTCTAGTTGTGGTTTGTCCAAACTCATCAATGTATCTTAT
CATGTCTGGATCAACTGGATAACTCAAGCTAACCAAAATCATCCCAAACTTCCCACCCCATACCCTATTA
CCACTGCCAATTACCTGTGGTTTCATTTACTCTAAACCTGTGATTCCTCTGAATTATTTTCATTTTAAAG
AAATTGTATTTGTTAAATATGTACTACAAACTTAGTAGTTGGAAGGGCTAATTCACTCCCAAAGAAGACA
AGATATCCTTGATCTGTGGATCTACCACACACAAGGCTACTTCCCTGATTAGCAGAACTACACACCAGGG
CCAGGGGTCAGATATCCACTGACCTTTGGATGGTGCTACAAGCTAGTACCAGTTGAGCCAGATAAGGTAG
AAGAGGCCAATAAAGGAGAGAACACCAGCTTGTTACACCCTGTGAGCCTGCATGGGATGGATGACCCGGA
GAGAGAAGTGTTAGAGTGGAGGTTTGACAGCCGCCTAGCATTTCATCACGTGGCCCGAGAGCTGCATCCG
GAGTACTTCAAGAACTGCTGATATCGAGCTTGCTACAAGGGACTTTCCGCTGGGGACTTTCCAGGGAGGC
GTGGCCTGGGCGGGACTGGGGAGTGGCGAGCCCTCAGATCCTGCATATAAGCAGCTGCTTTTTGCCTGTA
CTGGGTCTCTCTGGTTAGACCAGATCTGAGCCTGGGAGCTCTCTGGCTAACTAGGGAACCCACTGCTTAA
GCCTCAATAAAGCTTGCCTTGAGTGCTTCAAGTAGTGTGTGCCCGTCTGTTGTGTGACTCTGGTAACTAG
AGATCCCTCAGACCCTTTTAGTCAGTGTGGAAAATCTCTAGCAGTGGCGCCCGAACAGGGACTTGAAAGC
GAAAGGGAAACCAGAGGAGCTCTCTCGACGCAGGACTCGGCTTGCTGAAGCGCGCACGGCAAGAGGCGAG
GGGCGGCGACTGGTGAGTACGCCAAAAATTTTGACTAGCGGAGGCTAGAAGGAGAGAGATGGGTGCGAGA
GCGTCAGTATTAAGCGGGGGAGAATTAGATCGCGATGGGAAAAAATTCGGTTAAGGCCAGGGGGAAAGAA
AAAATATAAATTAAAACATATAGTATGGGCAAGCAGGGAGCTAGAACGATTCGCAGTTAATCCTGGCCTG
TTAGAAACATCAGAAGGCTGTAGACAAATACTGGGACAGCTACAACCATCCCTTCAGACAGGATCAGAAG
AACTTAGATCATTATATAATACAGTAGCAACCCTCTATTGTGTGCATCAAAGGATAGAGATAAAAGACAC
CAAGGAAGCTTTAGACAAGATAGAGGAAGAGCAAAACAAAAGTAAGACCACCGCACAGCAAGCGGCCGGC
CGCTGATCTTCAGACCTGGAGGAGGAGATATGAGGGACAATTGGAGAAGTGAATTATATAAATATAAAGT
AGTAAAAATTGAACCATTAGGAGTAGCACCCACCAAGGCAAAGAGAAGAGTGGTGCAGAGAGAAAAAAGA
GCAGTGGGAATAGGAGCTTTGTTCCTTGGGTTCTTGGGAGCAGCAGGAAGCACTATGGGCGCAGCGTCAA
TGACGCTGACGGTACAGGCCAGACAATTATTGTCTGGTATAGTGCAGCAGCAGAACAATTTGCTGAGGGC
TATTGAGGCGCAACAGCATCTGTTGCAACTCACAGTCTGGGGCATCAAGCAGCTCCAGGCAAGAATCCTG
GCTGTGGAAAGATACCTAAAGGATCAACAGCTCCTGGGGATTTGGGGTTGCTCTGGAAAACTCATTTGCA
CCACTGCTGTGCCTTGGAATGCTAGTTGGAGTAATAAATCTCTGGAACAGATTTGGAATCACACGACCTG
GATGGAGTGGGACAGAGAAATTAACAATTACACAAGCTTAATACACTCCTTAATTGAAGAATCGCAAAAC
CAGCAAGAAAAGAATGAACAAGAATTATTGGAATTAGATAAATGGGCAAGTTTGTGGAATTGGTTTAACA
TAACAAATTGGCTGTGGTATATAAAATTATTCATAATGATAGTAGGAGGCTTGGTAGGTTTAAGAATAGT
TTTTGCTGTACTTTCTATAGTGAATAGAGTTAGGCAGGGATATTCACCATTATCGTTTCAGACCCACCTC
CCAACCCCGAGGGGACCCGACAGGCCCGAAGGAATAGAAGAAGAAGGTGGAGAGAGAGACAGAGACAGAT
CCATTCGATTAGTGAACGGATCTCGACGGTATCGCCGAATTCACAAATGGCAGTATTCATCCACAATTTT
AAAAGAAAAGGGGGGATTGGGGGGTACAGTGCAGGGGAAAGAATAGTAGACATAATAGCAACAGACATAC
AAACTAAAGAATTACAAAAACAAATTACAAAAATTCAAAATTTTCGGGTTTATTACAGGGACAGCAGAGA
TCCAGTTTGGACTAGTCGTGAGGCTCCGGTGCCCGTCAGTGGGCAGAGCGCACATCGCCCACAGTCCCCG
AGAAGTTGGGGGGAGGGGTCGGCAATTGAACCGGTGCCTAGAGAAGGTGGCGCGGGGTAAACTGGGAAAG
TGATGTCGTGTACTGGCTCCGCCTTTTTCCCGAGGGTGGGGGAGAACCGTATATAAGTGCAGTAGTCGCC
GTGAACGTTCTTTTTCGCAACGGGTTTGCCGCCAGAACACAGGTAAGTGCCGTGTGTGGTTCCCGCGGGC
CTGGCCTCTTTACGGGTTATGGCCCTTGCGTGCCTTGAATTACTTCCACCTGGCTGCAGTACGTGATTCT
TGATCCCGAGCTTCGGGTTGGAAGTGGGTGGGAGAGTTCGAGGCCTTGCGCTTAAGGAGCCCCTTCGCCT
CGTGCTTGAGTTGAGGCCTGGCCTGGGCGCTGGGGCCGCCGCGTGCGAATCTGGTGGCACCTTCGCGCCT
GTCTCGCTGCTTTCGATAAGTCTCTAGCCATTTAAAATTTTTGATGACCTGCTGCGACGCTTTTTTTCTG
GCAAGATAGTCTTGTAAATGCGGGCCAAGATCTGCACACTGGTATTTCGGTTTTTGGGGCCGCGGGCGGC
GACGGGGCCCGTGCGTCCCAGCGCACATGTTCGGCGAGGCGGGGCCTGCGAGCGCGGCCACCGAGAATCG
GACGGGGGTAGTCTCAAGCTGGCCGGCCTGCTCTGGTGCCTGGCCTCGCGCCGCCGTGTATCGCCCCGCC
CTGGGCGGCAAGGCTGGCCCGGTCGGCACCAGTTGCGTGAGCGGAAAGATGGCCGCTTCCCGGCCCTGCT
GCAGGGAGCTCAAAATGGAGGACGCGGCGCTCGGGAGAGCGGGCGGGTGAGTCACCCACACAAAGGAAAA
GGGCCTTTCCGTCCTCAGCCGTCGCTTCATGTGACTCCACGGAGTACCGGGCGCCGTCCAGGCACCTCGA
TTAGTTCTCGAGCTTTTGGAGTACGTCGTCTTTAGGTTGGGGGGAGGGGTTTTATGCGATGGAGTTTCCC
CACACTGAGTGGGTGGAGACTGAAGTTAGGCCAGCTTGGCACTTGATGTAATTCTCCTTGGAATTTGCCC
TTTTTGAGTTTGGATCTTGGTTCATTCTCAAGCCTCAGACAGTGGTTCAAAGTTTTTTTCTTCCATTTCA
GGTGTCGTGA
Features (pLannotate 1.2.2; 30 found; start..end, strand, type, name):
     21..41      +  protein_bind   attB1: mutant version of attB; core recombination site for the Gateway® BP reaction BP Clonase™
     47..2344    +  CDS            BRAF: BRAF_HUMAN - Also known as BRAF1, RAFB1. Experimental evidence at protein level: Swiss-Prot protein existence level 1. Protein kinase involved in the transduction of mitogenic signals from the cell membrane to the nucleus (Probable). Phosphorylates MAP2K1, and thereby activates the MAP kinase signal transduction pathway (PubMed:21441910, PubMed:29433126). May play a role in the postsynaptic responses of hippocampal neurons (PubMed:1508179). From Homo sapiens (Human).
   2349..2373    -  protein_bind   attB2: mutant version of attB; recombination site for the Gateway® BP reaction BP Clonase™
   2381..2399    +  promoter       T3 promoter: promoter for bacteriophage T3 RNA polymerase
   2425..2443    -  promoter       T7 promoter: promoter for bacteriophage T7 RNA polymerase
   2449..2467    -  protein_bind   attB4 (fragment): mutant version of attB; core recombination site for the Gateway® BP reaction BP Clonase™
   2523..2564    +  CDS            V5 tag: epitope tag from simian virus 5
   2690..3152    +  misc_feature   IRES: internal ribosome entry site (IRES) of the encephalomyocarditis virus (EMCV)
   3166..3763    +  CDS            PuroR (fragment): puromycin N-acetyltransferase; pac from Streptomyces; confers resistance to puromycin
   3779..4367    +  misc_feature   WPRE: woodchuck hepatitis virus posttranscriptional regulatory element
   4375..4440    +  CDS            nef (fragment): NEF_HV1Z2 - Experimental evidence at protein level: Swiss-Prot protein existence level 1. Extracellular Nef protein targets CD4(+) T-lymphocytes for apoptosis by interacting with CXCR4 surface receptors. From Human immunodeficiency virus type 1 group M subtype D (isolate Z2/CDC-Z34) (HIV-1).
   4442..4675    +  LTR            3' LTR (ΔU3): self-inactivating 3' long terminal repeat (LTR) from HIV-1
   4880..4984    +  promoter       AmpR promoter: bla
   4985..5845    +  CDS            AmpR: β-lactamase; bla; confers resistance to ampicillin, carbenicillin, and related antibiotics
   6016..6604    +  rep_origin     ori: high-copy-number ColE1/pMB1/pBR322/pUC origin of replication
   6787..6841    +  CDS            lacI (fragment): lac repressor; lacI; The lac repressor binds to the lac operator to inhibit transcription in E. coli. This inhibition can be relieved by adding lactose or isopropyl-β-D-thiogalactopyranoside (IPTG).
   6847..6940    +  rep_origin     SV40 ori (fragment): SV40 origin of replication
   6965..7002    +  CDS            lacI (fragment): lac repressor; lacI; The lac repressor binds to the lac operator to inhibit transcription in E. coli. This inhibition can be relieved by adding lactose or isopropyl-β-D-thiogalactopyranoside (IPTG).
   7015..7036    +  protein_bind   CAP binding site: CAP binding activates transcription in the presence of cAMP. E. coli catabolite activator protein
   7051..7081    +  promoter       lac promoter: promoter for the E. coli lac operon
   7085..7107    +  protein_bind   lac operator (fragment): The lac repressor binds to the lac operator to inhibit transcription in E. coli. This inhibition can be relieved by adding lactose or isopropyl-β-D-thiogalactopyranoside (IPTG). lac repressor encoded by lacI
   7139..7222    +  polyA_signal   SV40 poly(A) signal (fragment): SV40 polyadenylation signal
   7389..7718    +  CDS            nef (fragment): NEF_HV1BR - Experimental evidence at protein level: Swiss-Prot protein existence level 1. Extracellular Nef protein targets CD4(+) T-lymphocytes for apoptosis by interacting with CXCR4 surface receptors (PubMed:14990729). From Human immunodeficiency virus type 1 group M subtype B (isolate BRU/LAI) (HIV-1).
   7766..8023    +  LTR            5' LTR (truncated): truncated 5' long terminal repeat (LTR) from HIV-1
   8070..8195    +  misc_feature   HIV-1 Ψ: packaging signal of human immunodeficiency virus type 1
   8179..8517    +  CDS            HIV-1 gag (fragment): gag protein from human immunodeficiency virus 1; gag
   8692..8925    +  misc_feature   RRE: The Rev response element (RRE) of HIV-1 allows for Rev-dependent mRNA export from the nucleus to the cytoplasm.
   9302..9402    +  CDS            Rev (fragment): human immunodeficiency virus 1 (HIV-1) Rev protein; rev; enhances nuclear export of unspliced and incompletely spliced viral mRNAs
   9447..9564    +  misc_feature   cPPT/CTS: central polypurine tract and central termination sequence of HIV-1
   9612..10790   +  promoter       EF-1α promoter: strong constitutive promoter for human elongation factor EF-1α
