[The description below was written by a language model from this plasmid's Addgene catalogue record and pLannotate feature annotations shown in this document.]
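Description:
pHAGE-BRAF-G464V is an HIV-1-based lentiviral expression plasmid built on the pHAGE backbone, carrying the human BRAF coding sequence with the G464V substitution. It is propagated in E. coli through a high-copy ColE1/pUC-type origin and selected with ampicillin via the β-lactamase gene.

The viral portion contains a 5' LTR, the Ψ packaging signal with an adjoining gag fragment, the Rev response element for Rev-dependent nuclear export of the genomic RNA, and the cPPT/CTS element that aids nuclear import. It ends with a ΔU3 self-inactivating 3' LTR, which cripples LTR promoter activity after integration. Because the plasmid is circular, the EF-1α promoter annotated at the end of the sequence record sits directly upstream of the insert and provides strong constitutive transcription. The BRAF open reading frame was introduced by Gateway cloning and is flanked by attB1 and attB2 sites. A V5 epitope tag is annotated a short distance downstream, but the record does not establish whether it is translated in frame with BRAF. An EMCV IRES then drives translation of puromycin N-acetyltransferase from the same transcript, so transduced mammalian cells can be selected with puromycin, and a WPRE enhances transcript expression. Short lac, SV40 and T3/T7 promoter annotations are backbone remnants.

BRAF is a serine/threonine kinase that phosphorylates MAP2K1 to activate the MAP kinase pathway. The construct is intended for stable lentiviral expression of this variant and was deposited with a study on the systematic functional annotation of somatic cancer mutations.
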