Addgene plasmid #116148: pHAGE-BRAF-G464V
Purpose: Lentiviral expression of BRAF G464V
Depositing lab: Gordon Mills & Kenneth Scott. Depositing organization: Baylor College of Medicine. Publication: Systematic Functional Annotation of Somatic Mutations in Cancer. Ng PK, Li J, Jeong KJ, Shao S, Chen H, Tsang YH, Sengupta S, Wang Z, Bhavana VH, Tran R, Soewito S, Minussi DC, Moreno D, Kong K, Dogruluk T, Lu H, Gao J, Tokheim C, Zhou DC, Johnson AM, Zeng J, Ip CKM, Ju Z, Wester M, Yu S, Li Y, Vellano CP, Schultz N, Karchin R, Ding L, Lu Y, Cheung LWT, Chen K, Shaw KR, Meric-Bernstam F, Scott KL, Yi S, Sahni N, Liang H, Mills GB. Cancer Cell. 2018 Mar 12;33(3):450-462.e10. doi: 10.1016/j.ccell.2018.01.021. PubMed 29533785.
Backbone
  Vector backbone: pHAGE
  Vector type: Lentiviral
Growth in bacteria
  Bacterial resistance: Ampicillin, 100 μg/mL
  Growth temperature: 37°C
  Growth strain: Stbl3
  Copy number: High Copy
Gene/Insert
  Gene/Insert name: BRAF
  Species: H. sapiens (human)
  Mutation: G464V
  Entrez Gene: BRAF (a.k.a. B-RAF1, B-raf, BRAF-1, BRAF1, NS7, RAFB1)
  Cloning method: Gateway Cloning
Terms and licenses: Academic/Nonprofit Terms; Industry Terms: Not Available to Industry
How to cite: pHAGE-BRAF-G464V was a gift from Gordon Mills & Kenneth Scott (Addgene plasmid # 116148 ; http://n2t.net/addgene:116148 ; RRID:Addgene_116148)
