>Addgene plasmid #116148 | pHAGE-BRAF-G464V | depositor partial sequence | sequence record 219021 | insert
ATGGCGGCGCTGAGCGGTGGCGGTGGTGGCGGCGCGGAGCCGGGCCAGGCTCTGTTCAACGGGGACATGG
AGCCCGAGGCCGGCGCCGGCGCCGGCGCCGCGGCCTCTTCGGCTGCGGACCCTGCCATTCCGGAGGAGGT
GTGGAATATCAAACAAATGATTAAGTTGACACAGGAACATATAGAGGCCCTATTGGACAAATTTGGTGGG
GAGCATAATCCACCATCAATATATCTGGAGGCCTATGAAGAATACACCAGCAAGCTAGATGCACTCCAAC
AAAGAGAACAACAGTTATTGGAATCTCTGGGGAACGGAACTGATTTTTCTGTTTCTAGCTCTGCATCAAT
GGATACCGTTACATCTTCTTCCTCTTCTAGCCTTTCAGTGCTACCTTCATCTCTTTCAGTTTTTCAAAAT
CCCACAGATGTGGCACGGAGCAACCCCAAGTCACCACAAAAACCTATCGTTAGAGTCTTCCTGCCCAACA
AACAGAGGACAGTGGTACCTGCAAGGTGTGGAGTTACAGTCCGAGACAGTCTAAAGAAAGCACTGATGAT
GAGAGGTCTAATCCCAGAGTGCTGTGCTGTTTACAGAATTCAGGATGGAGAGAAGAAACCAATTGGTTGG
GACACTGATATTTCCTGGCTTACTGGAGAAGAATTGCATGTGGAAGTGTTGGAGAATGTTCCACTTACAA
CACACAACTTTGTACGAAAAACGTTTTTCACCTTAGCATTTTGTGACTTTTGTCGAAAGCTGCTTTTCCA
GGGTTTCCGCTGTCAAACATGTGGTTATAAATTTCACCAGCGTTGTAGTACAGAAGTTCCACTGATGTGT
GTTAATTATGACCAACTTGATTTGCTGTTTGTCTCCAAGTTCTTTGAACACCACCCAATACCACAGGAAG
AGGCGTCCTTAGCAGAGACTGCCCTAACATCTGGATCATCCCCTTCCGCACCCGCCTCGGACTCTATTGG
GCCCCAAATTCTCACCAGTCCGTCTCCTTCAAAATCCATTCCAATTCCACAGCCCTTCCGACCAGCAGAT
GAAGATCATCGAAATCAATTTGGGCAACGAGACCGATCCTCATCAGCTCCCAATGTGCATATAAACACAA
TAGAACCTGTCAATATTGATGACTTGATTAGAGACCAAGGATTTCGTGGTGATGGAGGATCAACCACAGG
TTTGTCTGCTACCCCCCCTGCCTCATTACCTGGCTCACTAACTAACGTGAAAGCCTTACAGAAATCTCCA
GGACCTCAGCGAGAAAGGAAGTCATCTTCATCCTCAGAAGACAGGAATCGAATGAAAACACTTGGTAGAC
GGGACTCGAGTGATGATTGGGAGATTCCTGATGGGCAGATTACAGTGGGACAAAGAATTGTATCTGGATC
ATTTGGAACAGTCTACAAGGGAAAGTGGCATGGTGATGTGGCAGTGAAAATGTTGAATGTGACAGCACCT
ACACCTCAGCAGTTACAAGCCTTCAAAAATGAAGTAGGAGTACTCAGGAAAACACGACATGTGAATATCC
TACTCTTCATGGGCTATTCCACAAAGCCACAACTGGCTATTGTTACCCAGTGGTGTGAGGGCTCCAGCTT
GTATCACCATCTCCATATCATTGAGACCAAATTTGAGATGATCAAACTTATAGATATTGCACGACAGACT
GCACAGGGCATGGATTACTTACACGCCAAGTCAATCATCCACAGAGACCTCAAGAGTAATAATATATTTC
TTCATGAAGACCTCACAGTAAAAATAGGTGATTTTGGTCTAGCTACAGTGAAATCTCGATGGAGTGGGTC
CCATCAGTTTGAACAGTTGTCTGGATCCATTTTGTGGATGGCACCAGAAGTCATCAGAATGCAAGATAAA
AATCCATACAGCTTTCAGTCAGATGTATATGCATTTGGAATTGTTCTGTATGAATTGATGACTGGACAGT
TACCTTATTCAAACATCAACAACAGGGACCAGATAATTTTTATGGTGGGACGAGGATACCTGTCTCCAGA
TCTCAGTAAGGTACGGAGTAACTGTCCAAAAGCCATGAAGAGATTAATGGCAGAGTGCCTCAAAAAGAAA
AGAGATGAGAGACCACTCTTTCCCCAAATTCTCGCCTCTATTGAGCTGCTGGCCCGCTCATTGCCAAAAA
TTCACCGCAGTGCATCAGAACCCTCCTTGAATCGGGCTGGTTTCCAAACAGAGGATTTTAGTCTATATGC
TTGTGCTTCTCCAAAAACACCCATCCAGGCAGGGGGATATGGTGCGTTTCCTGTCCACTAG
